>Addgene plasmid #60990 | pMTB-Multibow-mR | addgene partial sequence | sequence record 100872 | Multibow-fwd 5'-gccaccacctgttcctgtag-3'
TTCGTATAGGATACTTTATACGAAGTTATTGATCAATTCACAGCCACCATGCTGTGCTGCATCAGAAGAA
CTAAACCGGTTGAGAAGAATGAAGAGGCCGATCAGGAGCTGCAGTCGACGGTACCGCGGGCCCGGGATCC
ACCGGTCGCCACCATGGGAGCGCCAGCTGGAGGTGCAGGTGCAGCAATGGTGAGCAAGGGCGAGGAGGTC
ATCAAAGAGTTCATGCGCTTCAAGGTGCGCATGGAGGGCTCCATGAACGGCCACGAGTTCGAGATCGAGG
GCGAGGGCGAGGGCCGCCCCTACGAGGGCACCCAGACCGCCAAGCTGAAGGTGACCAAGGGCGGCCCCCT
GCCCTTCGCCTGGGACATCCTGTCCCCCCAGTTCATGTACGGCTCCAAGGCGTACGTGAAGCACCCCGCC
GACATCCCCGATTACAAGAAGCTGTCCTTCCCCGAGGGCTTCAAGTGGGAGCGCGTGATGAACTTCGAGG
ACGGCGGTCTGGTGACCGTGACCCAGGACTCCTCCCTGCAGGACGGCACGCTGATCTACAAGGTGAAGAT
GCGCGGCACCAACTTCCCCCCCGACGGCCCCGTAATGCAGAAGAAGACCATGGGCTGGGAGGCCTCCACC
GAGCGCCTGTACCCCCGCGACGGCGTGCTGAAGGGCGAGATCCACCAGGCCCTGAAGCTGAAGGACGGCG
GCCACTACCTGGTGGAGTTCAAGACCATCTACATGGCCAAGAAGCCCGTGCAACTG
