>Addgene plasmid #60990 | pMTB-Multibow-mR | addgene partial sequence | sequence record 102724 | pMTBF2 5'-tttagggagtggtcctggtg-3'
TGTTCCTTTTTACTGAGCCCTACGACTCTGGCTGAGTGCCACACCGCCGGCAGCCGCAAAGCGGCTCAAA
CCATTGCCTTTTATGGTAATAATGAGAGAATGCAGAGGGACTTCCTTTGTCTGGCATATCTGAGGCGCGC
GCTGTCACTAGCGCCCACCAGCGGTCAGACTGTAGAATGCAGAGCAAAACAGGAAGTTGACTCCAGATGG
TCACATGCTTGCTGAAACNCCTCTCCCTGGCAGCAGTGCAATTCTAACAGTTTCCCTTTCTTTTACAGTT
CGCCATCCTAGGCCTATTTAGGTGACACTATAGAAGAGTACAAGCTACTTGTTCTTTTTGCAGGATCCGC
CACCATGACTAGCTCGAGATAACTTCGTATAGTATACCTTATACGAAGTTATCGAGCTCATAACTTCGTA
TAGGATACTTTATACGAAGTTATAACTCGAGATAACTTCGTATAGCATACATTATACGAAGTTATACCGG
CAGATCTCGCCACCATGGTGAGTGTGATTAAACCAGAGATGAAGATGAAGTACTTC
