[The description below was written by a language model from this plasmid's Addgene catalogue record.]
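Description:
pMTB-Multibow-mR is a zebrafish transgenesis plasmid built on the pMTB backbone. It is one member of the Multibow set of constructs used for multicolour labelling and tracing of cells. The backbone carries Tol2 transposon sites, which allow the cassette to be integrated into the zebrafish genome by Tol2 transposase after injection. It also carries an ampicillin resistance marker for selection in E. coli, where the plasmid is kept at low copy. The record does not state the bacterial origin of replication, and no feature table is available to confirm the exact layout of the elements.

The payload is a synthetic dTomato red fluorescent protein gene with an N-terminal membrane-targeting tag, so the fluorescence outlines the cell membrane. Expression is driven by the Bactin2 (beta-actin 2) promoter, which is generally used for broad expression in zebrafish. The insert was assembled by Gibson cloning and is associated with multiple loxP sites. In the starting configuration the fluorescent protein is not expressed. Cre-mediated recombination then settles each copy into a permanent ON or OFF state. Because the different Multibow constructs encode different colours and subcellular localisations and each switches independently, combining them gives cells heritable "digital" spectral barcodes that can be followed in lineage and cell-tracing experiments.

The depositor notes that the repeated loxP sites make the plasmid prone to recombination in bacteria. This leads to instability, low yields from larger-scale preparations, and sequencing reads that can be poor in quality or misleading. The variable region is best verified by sequencing from a primer at its distal end, because SP6 reads may not extend far enough to reach it.
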