Addgene plasmid #60990: pMTB-Multibow-mR
Purpose: Part of Multibow set of constructs--each FP gene is initially not expressed and then adopts a permanent ON or OFF status upon Cre-mediated recombination. Encodes membrane bound dTomato
Depositing lab: Sean Megason. Depositing organization: Harvard Medical School. Publication: Multibow: digital spectral barcodes for cell tracing. Xiong F, Obholzer ND, Noche RR, Megason SG. PLoS One. 2015 May 26;10(5):e0127822. doi: 10.1371/journal.pone.0127822. eCollection 2015. PONE-D-14-56414 PubMed 26010570.
Backbone
  Vector backbone: pMTB
  Vector type: Zebrafish
Growth in bacteria
  Bacterial resistance: Ampicillin, 100 μg/mL
  Growth temperature: 37°C
  Growth strain: Stbl3
  Copy number: Low Copy
Gene/Insert
  Gene/Insert name: dTomato
  Species: Synthetic
  Promoter: Bactin2
  Tag / fusion protein: membrane tag (N terminal on insert)
  Cloning method: Gibson Cloning
  Sequencing primers: 5′ SP6; 3′ CAGCAGGACCATTTATCATGCTGCTGC
Terms and licenses: Academic/Nonprofit Terms; Industry Terms: Not Available to Industry
Depositor comments: Multibow constructs contain repetitive loxP sites that make these constructs prone to recombination. The constructs display a few issues with bacterial stability and sequencing that need to be considered when amplifying, storing and using them. First, in our hands Multibow constructs have displayed instability in E.coli cultures and had low yield in Maxi/Midi-preps. Mini-prep is recommended to harvest Multibow constructs. For transformation, we have had success with 5-alpha F'Iq cells (NEB). Second, the sequencing of Multibow constructs may run into problems of low quality/inaccurate reads. A problematic trace file does not necessarily mean the construct is wrong or the sample has mixed sequences. Third, before using the constructs harvested from mini-prep for injections, we recommend a further purification step using DNA purification kits such as MinElute PCR purification kit (Qiagen). All Multibow constructs share a backbone of pMTB vector (AMP resistance) containing the tol2 sites for transgenic insertion and the loxP recombination sites. To validate the variable region, we recommend sequencing with this specific primer: 5'-CAGCAGGACCATTTATCATGCTGCTGC-3', which recognizes the end of the variable region. The Sp6 primer may not provide enough reading length to reach the variable region.
How to cite: pMTB-Multibow-mR was a gift from Sean Megason (Addgene plasmid # 60990 ; http://n2t.net/addgene:60990 ; RRID:Addgene_60990)
